Addgene plasmid #37921: MSCV-N BALF1
Depositing lab: Karl Munger. Depositing organization: Brigham and Women's Hospital. Publication: Interpreting cancer genomes using systematic host network perturbations by tumour virus proteins. Rozenblatt-Rosen O, Deo RC, Padi M, Adelmant G, Calderwood MA, Rolland T, Grace M, Dricot A, Askenazi M, Tavares M, Pevzner SJ, Abderazzaq F, Byrdsong D, Carvunis AR, Chen AA, Cheng J, Correll M, Duarte M, Fan C, Feltkamp MC, Ficarro SB, Franchi R, Garg BK, Gulbahce N, Hao T, Holthaus AM, James R, Korkhin A, Litovchick L, Mar JC, Pak TR, Rabello S, Rubio R, Shen Y, Singh S, Spangle JM, Tasan M, Wanamaker S, Webber JT, Roecklein-Canfield J, Johannsen E, Barabasi AL, Beroukhim R, Kieff E, Cusick ME, Hill DE, Munger K, Marto JA, Quackenbush J, Roth FP, DeCaprio JA, Vidal M. Nature. 2012 Jul 26;487(7408):491-5. 10.1038/nature11288 PubMed 22810586.
Backbone
  Vector backbone: MSCV-N FLAGHA
  Backbone size w/o insert (bp): 8162
  Total vector size (bp): 7208
  Vector type: Mammalian Expression, Retroviral
  Selectable markers: Puromycin
Growth in bacteria
  Bacterial resistance: Ampicillin, 100 μg/mL
  Growth temperature: 37°C
  Growth strain: DH5alpha
  Copy number: Low Copy
Gene/Insert
  Gene/Insert name: BALF1
  Species: H. Herpesvirus 4 (EBV)
  Insert size (bp): 546
  GenBank ID: YP_401718.1
  Entrez Gene: BALF1 (a.k.a. HHV4_BALF1)
  Tag / fusion protein: Flag (N terminal on backbone); HA (N terminal on backbone)
  Promoter: PKG
  Cloning method: Gateway Cloning
  Sequencing primers: 5′ LXSN 5'; 3′ MSCV-N seq. rev
Resource information
  A portion of this plasmid was derived from a plasmid made by: E. Kieff lab
Terms and licenses: Academic/Nonprofit Terms; Industry Terms: Not Available to Industry
Depositor comments: Note that the Gateway cloning reaction has left several vector-based nucleotides in frame with the 3' end of the insert, leaving additional amino acid residues [PTFLYKVVR] fused to the C-terminus of translated protein.
How to cite: MSCV-N BALF1 was a gift from Karl Munger (Addgene plasmid # 37921 ; http://n2t.net/addgene:37921 ; RRID:Addgene_37921)
