[The description below was written by a language model from this plasmid's Addgene catalogue record and pLannotate feature annotations shown in this document.]
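Description:
MSCV-N BALF1 is a murine stem cell virus (MSCV)-based retroviral vector for stable expression of the Epstein-Barr virus (human herpesvirus 4) BALF1 protein in mammalian cells. The retroviral unit is bounded by MESV-type 5' and 3' long terminal repeats and carries the Ψ packaging signal plus a truncated, start-codon-less gag segment. These elements allow the transcript to be packaged into virions when the viral proteins are supplied in trans by a packaging cell line. In bacteria the plasmid is maintained through a ColE1/pUC-type origin and ampicillin resistance. The remaining backbone annotations (lac, rop, bom, TcR and env fragments) are non-functional remnants of earlier cloning vectors.

The 546 bp BALF1 open reading frame was introduced by Gateway recombination and sits between attB1 and attB2 sites, in frame with N-terminal FLAG and HA epitope tags supplied by the backbone. The depositor notes that the recombination scar adds a few vector-encoded residues to the C-terminus of the translated protein. Downstream, an EMCV IRES drives translation of puromycin N-acetyltransferase, so the tagged BALF1 and the puromycin marker appear to be expressed from a single bicistronic transcript.

The catalogue lists the promoter as "PKG", but the feature table annotates no PGK promoter, and the layout suggests that transcription is driven by the 5' LTR. The sequenced record (6,971 nt) is also somewhat shorter than the stated total size.

BALF1 is annotated as a modulator of the anti-apoptotic viral protein BHRF1. The dual tag suits tandem affinity purification of host binding partners, consistent with the associated systematic study of how tumour virus proteins perturb host networks.
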