Features (pLannotate 1.2.2; 23 found; start..end, strand, type, name):
      1..517     +  LTR            5' LTR: 5' long terminal repeat from murine embryonic stem cell virus
    581..922     +  misc_feature   MESV Ψ: packaging signal of murine embryonic stem cell virus
    989..1405    +  CDS            gag (truncated): truncated Moloney murine leukemia virus (MMLV) gag gene lacking the start codon
   1430..1450    +  CDS            FLAG (fragment): FLAG® epitope tag, followed by an enterokinase cleavage site
   1463..1489    +  CDS            3xHA (fragment): three tandem HA epitope tags
   1506..1523    +  protein_bind   attB1 (fragment): mutant version of attB; core recombination site for the Gateway® BP reaction BP Clonase™
   1529..2074    +  CDS            BALF1_EBVB9 (fragment): Experimental evidence at protein level: Swiss-Prot protein existence level 1. Modulates the antiapoptotic activity of the viral protein BHRF1. May also play an active part in oncogenesis in Burkitt's lymphomy and nasopharyngeal carcinoma. From Epstein-Barr virus (strain B95-8) (HHV-4) (Human herpesvirus 4).
   2079..2096    -  protein_bind   attB2 (fragment): mutant version of attB; core recombination site for the Gateway® BP reaction BP Clonase™
   2215..2677    +  misc_feature   IRES: internal ribosome entry site (IRES) of the encephalomyocarditis virus (EMCV)
   2691..3290    +  CDS            PuroR: puromycin N-acetyltransferase; pac from Streptomyces alboniger; confers resistance to puromycin
   3366..3880    +  LTR            3' LTR: 3' long terminal repeat from murine embryonic stem cell virus
   4042..4058    -  protein_bind   lac operator: The lac repressor binds to the lac operator to inhibit transcription in E. coli. This inhibition can be relieved by adding lactose or isopropyl-β-D-thiogalactopyranoside (IPTG). lac repressor encoded by lacI
   4066..4096    -  promoter       lac promoter: promoter for the E. coli lac operon
   4111..4132    -  protein_bind   CAP binding site: CAP binding activates transcription in the presence of cAMP. E. coli catabolite activator protein
   4145..4237    -  CDS            lacI (fragment): lac repressor; lacI; The lac repressor binds to the lac operator to inhibit transcription in E. coli. This inhibition can be relieved by adding lactose or isopropyl-β-D-thiogalactopyranoside (IPTG).
   4420..5008    -  rep_origin     ori: high-copy-number ColE1/pMB1/pBR322/pUC origin of replication
   5179..6039    -  CDS            AmpR: β-lactamase; bla; confers resistance to ampicillin, carbenicillin, and related antibiotics
   6040..6144    -  promoter       AmpR promoter: bla
   6239..6274    +  CDS            rop (fragment): Rop protein, which maintains plasmids at low copy number; rop
   6376..6475    +  misc_feature   bom (fragment): basis of mobility region from pBR322
   6481..6630    -  CDS            lacZα (fragment): LacZα fragment of β-galactosidase; lacZ fragment
   6630..6831    -  CDS            TcR (fragment): tetracycline efflux protein; tet; confers resistance to tetracycline
   6832..6930    +  CDS            env (fragment): murine leukemia virus gPr80 envelope polyprotein precursor; env; proteolytically cleaved into gp70SU and p15TM subunits
>Addgene plasmid #37921 | MSCV-N BALF1 | addgene full sequence | sequence record 485923 | Addgene NGS Result
AATGAAAGACCCCACCTGTAGGTTTGGCAAGCTAGCTTAAGTAACGCCATTTTGCAAGGCATGGAAAATA
CATAACTGAGAATAGAGAAGTTCAGATCAAGGTTAGGAACAGAGAGACAGCAGAATATGGGCCAAACAGG
ATATCTGTGGTAAGCAGTTCCTGCCCCGGCTCAGGGCCAAGAACAGATGGTCCCCAGATGCGGTCCCGCC
CTCAGCAGTTTCTAGAGAACCATCAGATGTTTCCAGGGTGCCCCAAGGACCTGAAATGACCCTGTGCCTT
ATTTGAACTAACCAATCAGTTCGCTTCTCGCTTCTGTTCGCGCGCTTCTGCTCCCCGAGCTCAATAAAAG
AGCCCACAACCCCTCACTCGGCGCGCCAGTCCTCCGATAGACTGCGTCGCCCGGGTACCCGTATTCCCAA
TAAAGCCTCTTGCTGTTTGCATCCGAATCGTGGACTCGCTGATCCTTGGGAGGGTCTCCTCAGATTGATT
GACTGCCCACCTCGGGGGTCTTTCATTTGGAGGTTCCACCGAGATTTGGAGACCCCTGCCCAGGGACCAC
CGACCCCCCCGCCGGGAGGTAAGCTGGCCAGCGGTCGTTTCGTGTCTGTCTCTGTCTTTGTGCGTGTTTG
TGCCGGCATCTAATGTTTGCGCCTGCGTCTGTACTAGTTAGCTAACTAGCTCTGTATCTGGCGGACCCGT
GGTGGAACTGACGAGTTCTGAACACCCGGCCGCAACCCTGGGAGACGTCCCAGGGACTTTGGGGGCCGTT
TTTGTGGCCCGACCTGAGGAAGGGAGTCGATGTGGAATCCGACCCCGTCAGGATATGTGGTTCTGGTAGG
AGACGAGAACCTAAAACAGTTCCCGCCTCCGTCTGAATTTTTGCTTTCGGTTTGGAACCGAAGCCGCGCG
TCTTGTCTGCTGCAGCGCTGCAGCATCGTTCTGTGTTGTCTCTGTCTGACTGTGTTTCTGTATTTGTCTG
AAAATTAGGGCCAGACTGTTACCACTCCCTTAAGTTTGACCTTAGGTCACTGGAAAGATGTCGAGCGGAT
CGCTCACAACCAGTCGGTAGATGTCAAGAAGAGACGTTGGGTTACCTTCTGCTCTGCAGAATGGCCAACC
TTTAACGTCGGATGGCCGCGAGACGGCACCTTTAACCGAGACCTCATCACCCAGGTTAAGATCAAGGTCT
TTTCACCTGGCCCGCATGGACACCCAGACCAGGTCCCCTACATCGTGACCTGGGAAGCCTTGGCTTTTGA
CCCCCCTCCCTGGGTCAAGCCCTTTGTACACCCTAAGCCTCCGCCTCCTCTTCCTCCATCCGCCCCGTCT
CTCCCCCTTGAACCTCCTCGTTCGACCCCGCCTCGATCCTCCCTTTATCCAGCCCTCACTCCTTCTCTAG
GCGCCGGAATTAGATCTGCCACCATGGACTACAAGGATGACGATGACAAGCTCGATGGAGGATACCCATA
CGATGTTCCAGATTACGCTGCTCGAGGTTATCAAACAAGTTTGTACAAAAAAGTTGGCATGAGGCCAGCC
AAGTCTACAGATTCTGTGTTTGTGAGGACCCCGGTCGAGGCGTGGGTCGCGCCCTCGCCGCCGGACGACA
AGGTGGCTGAGTCCAGCTACCTCATGTTCAGGGCCATGTACGCGGTGTTCACCCGGGATGAGAAAGACCT
GCCTTTGCCAGCCCTGGTCCTCTGCCGGCTCATCAAGGCCTCCCTGAGGAAGGATAGGAAGCTGTACGCG
GAGCTGGCCTGCAGGACAGCCGACATCGGGGGCAAAGACACGCACGTACGGCTCATCATCAGCGTCCTGC
GCGCAGTGTACAACGACCACTACGACTACTGGTCGCGGCTCAGGGTGGTGCTGTGCTACACAGTGGTGTT
TGCGGTGCGAAACTACCTGGATGACCACAAGAGCGCCGCCTTCGTGCTGGGGGCAATCGCCCACTACCTG
GCCCTCTATCGCAGACTCTGGTTTGCGAGGCTGGGCGGCATGCCAAGATCGCTGAGACGTCAGTTCCCCG
TGACGTGGGCCCTGGCCAGCCTGACTGACTTCCTGAAATCTTTGCCAACTTTCTTGTACAAAGTGGTTCG
ATAACGAATTCCGCCCCCCCCCCCTAACGTTACTGGCCGAAGCCGCTTGGAATAAGGCCGGTGTGCGTTT
GTCTATATGTTATTTTCCACCATATTGCCGTCTTTTGGCAATGTGAGGGCCCGGAAACCTGGCCCTGTCT
TCTTGACGAGCATTCCTAGGGGTCTTTCCCCTCTCGCCAAAGGAATGCAAGGTCTGTTGAATGTCGTGAA
GGAAGCAGTTCCTCTGGAAGCTTCTTGAAGACAAACAACGTCTGTAGCGACCCTTTGCAGGCAGCGGAAC
CCCCCACCTGGCGACAGGTGCCTCTGCGGCCAAAAGCCACGTGTATAAGATACACCTGCAAAGGCGGCAC
AACCCCAGTGCCACGTTGTGAGTTGGATAGTTGTGGAAAGAGTCAAATGGCTCTCCTCAAGCGTATTCAA
CAAGGGGCTGAAGGATGCCCAGAAGGTACCCCATTGTATGGGATCTGATCTGGGGCCTCGGTGCACATGC
TTTACATGTGTTTAGTCGAGGTTAAAAAAACGTCTAGGCCCCCCGAACCACGGGGACGTGGTTTTCCTTT
GAAAAACACGATGATAATATGGCCACAACCATGACCGAGTACAAGCCCACGGTGCGCCTCGCCACCCGCG
ACGACGTCCCCAGGGCCGTACGCACCCTCGCCGCCGCGTTCGCCGACTACCCCGCCACGCGCCACACCGT
CGATCCGGACCGCCACATCGAGCGGGTCACCGAGCTGCAAGAACTCTTCCTCACGCGCGTCGGGCTCGAC
ATCGGCAAGGTGTGGGTCGCGGACGACGGCGCCGCGGTGGCGGTCTGGACCACGCCGGAGAGCGTCGAAG
CGGGGGCGGTGTTCGCCGAGATCGGCCCGCGCATGGCCGAGTTGAGCGGTTCCCGGCTGGCCGCGCAGCA
ACAGATGGAAGGCCTCCTGGCGCCGCACCGGCCCAAGGAGCCCGCGTGGTTCCTGGCCACCGTCGGCGTC
TCGCCCGACCACCAGGGCAAGGGTCTGGGCAGCGCCGTCGTGCTCCCCGGAGTGGAGGCGGCCGAGCGCG
CCGGGGTGCCCGCCTTCCTGGAGACCTCCGCGCCCCGCAACCTCCCCTTCTACGAGCGGCTCGGCTTCAC
CGTCACCGCCGACGTCGAGGTGCCCGAAGGACCGCGCACCTGGTGCATGACCCGCAAGCCCGGTGCCTGA
TGCATCGATGTCGACCTGCAGCCAAGCTTATCGATAAAATAAAAGATTTTATTTAGTCTCCAGAAAAAGG
GGGGAATGAAAGACCCCACCTGTAGGTTTGGCAAGCTAGCTTAAGTAACGCCATTTTGCAAGGCATGGAA
AATACATAACTGAGAATAGAGAAGTTCAGATCAAGGTTAGGAACAGAGAGACAGCAGAATATGGGCCAAA
CAGGATATCTGTGGTAAGCAGTTCCTGCCCCGGCTCAGGGCCAAGAACAGATGGTCCCCAGATGCGGTCC
CGCCCTCAGCAGTTTCTAGAGAACCATCAGATGTTTCCAGGGTGCCCCAAGGACCTGAAATGACCCTGTG
CCTTATTTGAACTAACCAATCAGTTCGCTTCTCGCTTCTGTTCGCGCGCTTCTGCTCCCCGAGCTCAATA
AAAGAGCCCACAACCCCTCACTCGGCGCGCCAGTCCTCCGATAGACTGCGTCGCCCGGGTACCCGTGTAT
CCAATAAACCCTCTTGCAGTTGCATCCGACTTGTGGTCTCGCTGTTCCTTGGGAGGGTCTCCTCTGAGTG
ATTGACTACCCGTCAGCGGGGGTCTTTCATGGGTAACAGTTTCTTGAAGTTGGAGAACAACATTCTGAGG
GTAGGAGTCGAATATTAAGTAATCCTGACTCAATTAGCCACTGTTTTGAATCCACATACTCCAATACTCC
TGAAATAGTTCATTATGGACAGCGCAGAAAGAGCTGGGGAGAATTGTGAAATTGTTATCCGCTCACAATT
CCACACAACATACGAGCCGGAAGCATAAAGTGTAAAGCCTGGGGTGCCTAATGAGTGAGCTAACTCACAT
TAATTGCGTTGCGCTCACTGCCCGCTTTCCAGTCGGGAAACCTGTCGTGCCAGCTGCATTAATGAATCGG
CCAACGCGCGGGGAGAGGCGGTTTGCGTATTGGGCGCTCTTCCGCTTCCTCGCTCACTGACTCGCTGCGC
TCGGTCGTTCGGCTGCGGCGAGCGGTATCAGCTCACTCAAAGGCGGTAATACGGTTATCCACAGAATCAG
GGGATAACGCAGGAAAGAACATGTGAGCAAAAGGCCAGCAAAAGGCCAGGAACCGTAAAAAGGCCGCGTT
GCTGGCGTTTTTCCATAGGCTCCGCCCCCCTGACGAGCATCACAAAAATCGACGCTCAAGTCAGAGGTGG
CGAAACCCGACAGGACTATAAAGATACCAGGCGTTTCCCCCTGGAAGCTCCCTCGTGCGCTCTCCTGTTC
CGACCCTGCCGCTTACCGGATACCTGTCCGCCTTTCTCCCTTCGGGAAGCGTGGCGCTTTCTCATAGCTC
ACGCTGTAGGTATCTCAGTTCGGTGTAGGTCGTTCGCTCCAAGCTGGGCTGTGTGCACGAACCCCCCGTT
CAGCCCGACCGCTGCGCCTTATCCGGTAACTATCGTCTTGAGTCCAACCCGGTAAGACACGACTTATCGC
CACTGGCAGCAGCCACTGGTAACAGGATTAGCAGAGCGAGGTATGTAGGCGGTGCTACAGAGTTCTTGAA
GTGGTGGCCTAACTACGGCTACACTAGAAGAACAGTATTTGGTATCTGCGCTCTGCTGAAGCCAGTTACC
TTCGGAAAAAGAGTTGGTAGCTCTTGATCCGGCAAACAAACCACCGCTGGTAGCGGTGGTTTTTTTGTTT
GCAAGCAGCAGATTACGCGCAGAAAAAAAGGATCTCAAGAAGATCCTTTGATCTTTTCTACGGGGTCTGA
CGCTCAGTGGAACGAAAACTCACGTTAAGGGATTTTGGTCATGAGATTATCAAAAAGGATCTTCACCTAG
ATCCTTTTAAATTAAAAATGAAGTTTTAAATCAATCTAAAGTATATATGAGTAAACTTGGTCTGACAGTT
ACCAATGCTTAATCAGTGAGGCACCTATCTCAGCGATCTGTCTATTTCGTTCATCCATAGTTGCCTGACT
CCCCGTCGTGTAGATAACTACGATACGGGAGGGCTTACCATCTGGCCCCAGTGCTGCAATGATACCGCGA
GACCCACGCTCACCGGCTCCAGATTTATCAGCAATAAACCAGCCAGCCGGAAGGGCCGAGCGCAGAAGTG
GTCCTGCAACTTTATCCGCCTCCATCCAGTCTATTAATTGTTGCCGGGAAGCTAGAGTAAGTAGTTCGCC
AGTTAATAGTTTGCGCAACGTTGTTGCCATTGCTACAGGCATCGTGGTGTCACGCTCGTCGTTTGGTATG
GCTTCATTCAGCTCCGGTTCCCAACGATCAAGGCGAGTTACATGATCCCCCATGTTGTGCAAAAAAGCGG
TTAGCTCCTTCGGTCCTCCGATCGTTGTCAGAAGTAAGTTGGCCGCAGTGTTATCACTCATGGTTATGGC
AGCACTGCATAATTCTCTTACTGTCATGCCATCCGTAAGATGCTTTTCTGTGACTGGTGAGTACTCAACC
AAGTCATTCTGAGAATAGTGTATGCGGCGACCGAGTTGCTCTTGCCCGGCGTCAATACGGGATAATACCG
CGCCACATAGCAGAACTTTAAAAGTGCTCATCATTGGAAAACGTTCTTCGGGGCGAAAACTCTCAAGGAT
CTTACCGCTGTTGAGATCCAGTTCGATGTAACCCACTCGTGCACCCAACTGATCTTCAGCATCTTTTACT
TTCACCAGCGTTTCTGGGTGAGCAAAAACAGGAAGGCAAAATGCCGCAAAAAAGGGAATAAGGGCGACAC
GGAAATGTTGAATACTCATACTCTTCCTTTTTCAATATTATTGAAGCATTTATCAGGGTTATTGTCTCAT
GAGCGGATACATATTTGAATGTATTTAGAAAAATAAACAAATAGGGGTTCCGCGCACATTTCCCCGAAAA
GTGCCACCTGACGTCTAAGAAACCATTATTATCATGACATTAACCTATAAAAATAGGCGTATCACGAGGC
CCTTTCGTCTCGCGCGTTTCGGTGATGACGGTGAAAACCTCTGACACATGCAGCTCCCGGAGACGGTCAC
AGCTTGTCTGTAAGCGGATGCCGGGAGCAGACAAGCCCGTCAGGGCGCGTCAGCGGGTGTTGGCGGGTGT
CGGGGCTGGCTTAACTATGCGGCATCAGAGCAGATTGTACTGAGAGTGCACCATATGCGGTGTGAAATAC
CGCACAGATGCGTAAGGAGAAAATACCGCATCAGGCGCCATTCGCCATTCAGGCTGCGCAACTGTTGGGA
AGGGCGATCGGTGCGGGCCTCTTCGCTATTACGCCAGCTGGCGAAAGGGGGATGTGCTGCAAGGCGATTA
AGTTGGGTAACGCCAGGGTTTTCCCAGTCACGACGTTGTAAAACGACGGCGCAAGGAATGGTGCATGCAA
GGAGATGGCGCCCAACAGTCCCCCGGCCACGGGGCCTGCCACCATACCCACGCCGAAACAAGCGCTCATG
AGCCCGAAGTGGCGAGCCCGATCTTCCCCATCGGTGATGTCGGCGATATAGGCGCCAGCAACCGCACCTG
TGGCGCCGGTGATGCCGGCCACGATGCGTCCGGCGTAGAGGCGATTAGTCCAATTTGTTAAAGACAGGAT
ATCAGTGGTCCAGGCTCTAGTTTTGACTCAACAATATCACCAGCTGAAGCCTATAGAGTACGAGCCATAG
ATAAAATAAAAGATTTTATTTAGTCTCCAGAAAAAGGGGGG
