>Addgene plasmid #37921 | MSCV-N BALF1 | addgene partial sequence | sequence record 50415 | pLXSN-5
GGAATTAGATCTGCCACCATGGACTACAAGGATGACGATGACAAGCTCGATGGAGGATACCCATACGATG
TTCCAGATTACGCTGCTCGAGGTTATCAAACAAGTTTGTACAAAAAAGTTGGCATGAGGCCAGCCAAGTC
TACAGATTCTGTGTTTGTGAGGACCCCGGTCGAGGCGTGGGTCGCGCCCTCGCCGCCGGACGACAAGGTG
GCTGAGTCCAGCTACCTCATGTTCAGGGCCATGTACGCGGTGTTCACCCGGGATGAGAAAGACCTGCCTT
TGCCAGCCCTGGTCCTCTGCCGGCTCATCAAGGCCTCCCTGAGGAAGGATAGGAAGCTGTACGCGGAGCT
GGCCTGCAGGACAGCCGACATCGGGGGCAAAGACACGCACGTACGGCTCATCATCAGCGTCCTGCGCGCA
GTGTACAACGACCACTACGACTACTGGTCGCGGCTCAGGGTGGTGCTGTGCTACACAGTGGTGTTTGCGG
TGCGAAACTACCTGGATGACCACAAGAGCGCCGCCTTCGTGCTGGGGGCAATCGCCCACTACCTGGCCCT
CTATCGCAGACTCTGGTTTGCGAGGCTGGGCGGCATGCCAAGATCGCTGAG
