>Addgene plasmid #37921 | MSCV-N BALF1 | analyzer sequence | sequence record 47565
GCCACCAAGGACTACAAGGATGACGATGACAAGCTCGATGGAGGATACCCATACGATGTTCCAGATTACG
CTGCTCGAGGTTATCAAACAAGTTTGTACAAAAAAGTTGGCATGAGGCCAGCCAAGTCTACAGATTCTGT
GTTTGTGAGGACCCCGGTCGAGGCGTGGGTCGCGCCCTCGCCGCCGGACGACAAGGTGGCTGAGTCCAGC
TACCTCATGTTCAGGGCCATGTACGCGGTGTTCACCCGGGATGAGAAAGACCTGCCTTTGCCAGCCCTGG
TCCTCTGCCGGCTCATCAAGGCCTCCCTGAGGAAGGATAGGAAGCTGTACGCGGAGCTGGCCTGCAGGAC
AGC
